Addgene plasmid #216098: pRDA_816
Purpose: CRISPRa, EF1a-driven ALFA-dCas12a-VP64 (Cas only)
Depositing lab: John Doench. Depositing organization: Broad Institute. Publication: Modular vector assembly enables rapid assessment of emerging CRISPR technologies. McGee AV, Liu YV, Griffith AL, Szegletes ZM, Wen B, Kraus C, Miller NW, Steger RJ, Escude Velasco B, Bosch JA, Zirin JD, Viswanatha R, Sontheimer EJ, Goodale A, Greene MA, Green TM, Doench JG. Cell Genom. 2024 Mar 13;4(3):100519. doi: 10.1016/j.xgen.2024.100519. PubMed 38484704.
Backbone
  Vector backbone: pRDA_722
  Vector type: Lentiviral, CRISPR ; Assembled Vector
  Selectable markers: Blasticidin
Growth in bacteria
  Bacterial resistance: Ampicillin, 100 μg/mL
  Growth temperature: 37°C
  Growth strain: NEB Stable
  Copy number: Unknown
Gene/Insert
  Gene/Insert name: Cas12a [EnAs]
  Species: Enhanced Acidaminococcus sp.
  Cloning method: Unknown
Terms and licenses: Academic/Nonprofit Terms; Industry Terms: Not Available to Industry
Depositor comments: Please visit https://www.biorxiv.org/content/10.1101/2023.10.25.564061v1 for bioRxiv preprint.
How to cite: pRDA_816 was a gift from John Doench (Addgene plasmid # 216098 ; http://n2t.net/addgene:216098 ; RRID:Addgene_216098)
