[The description below was written by a language model from this plasmid's Addgene catalogue record and pLannotate feature annotations shown in this document.]
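Description:
pRDA_816 is a 12.8 kb lentiviral CRISPR activation (CRISPRa) vector built on the pRDA_722 backbone by modular assembly. It delivers only the Cas component and carries no guide RNA cassette. In bacteria it is maintained through a high-copy ColE1/pUC-type origin with ampicillin resistance (AmpR under its own bla promoter). The backbone also holds an f1 origin and an SV40/EM7-driven BleoR cassette lying outside the viral transfer region. The lentiviral portion has a third-generation-style layout. A CMV enhancer/promoter drives genomic RNA from a truncated HIV-1 5' LTR, followed by the Ψ packaging signal with a partial gag sequence, the Rev response element for Rev-dependent nuclear export, and the cPPT/CTS. A truncated LTR and a bGH polyadenylation signal close the unit downstream.

The payload is expressed from an EF-1α promoter, annotated as the core promoter element. According to the catalogue entry, it encodes an ALFA-tagged, nuclease-dead enhanced Acidaminococcus sp. Cas12a (EnAs) fused to the VP64 transcriptional activation domain. The feature table annotates the Cas12a (AsCpf1) coding sequence and a downstream nucleoplasmin bipartite nuclear localization signal, but it does not separately annotate the ALFA tag, the inactivating mutations or VP64. A blasticidin S deaminase gene follows shortly after, providing the blasticidin selection listed for transduced mammalian cells. The element linking it to the Cas12a reading frame is not annotated. A WPRE downstream enhances transcript expression. The construct is suited to generating cells that stably express the dCas12a-VP64 activator, with Cas12a guides supplied from a separate vector for gene activation experiments or screens.
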