Features (pLannotate 1.2.2; 31 found; start..end, strand, type, name):
     31..83      -  misc_feature   bom (fragment): basis of mobility region from pBR322
    238..617     +  enhancer       CMV enhancer: human cytomegalovirus immediate early enhancer
    618..817     +  promoter       CMV promoter: human cytomegalovirus (CMV) immediate early promoter
    835..1015    +  LTR            5' LTR (truncated): truncated 5' long terminal repeat (LTR) from HIV-1
   1062..1187    +  misc_feature   HIV-1 Ψ: packaging signal of human immunodeficiency virus type 1
   1171..1534    +  CDS            HIV-1 gag (fragment): gag protein from human immunodeficiency virus 1; gag
   1680..1913    +  misc_feature   RRE: The Rev response element (RRE) of HIV-1 allows for Rev-dependent mRNA export from the nucleus to the cytoplasm.
   2290..2390    +  CDS            Rev (fragment): human immunodeficiency virus 1 (HIV-1) Rev protein; rev; enhances nuclear export of unspliced and incompletely spliced viral mRNAs
   2440..2557    +  misc_feature   cPPT/CTS: central polypurine tract and central termination sequence of HIV-1
   2640..2851    +  promoter       EF-1α core promoter: core promoter for human elongation factor EF-1α
   3252..7169    +  CDS            AsCpf1: CRISPR-associated protein from Acidaminococcus sp. BV3L6 (Zetsche et al., 2015)
   7362..7409    +  CDS            nucleoplasmin NLS: bipartite nuclear localization signal from nucleoplasmin
   7476..7874    +  CDS            BSD: blasticidin S deaminase; Aspergillus terreus BSD; confers resistance to blasticidin
   7885..8473    +  misc_feature   WPRE: woodchuck hepatitis virus posttranscriptional regulatory element
   8469..8612    +  CDS            nef (fragment): NEF_HV1LA - Experimental evidence at protein level: Swiss-Prot protein existence level 1. Extracellular Nef protein targets CD4(+) T-lymphocytes for apoptosis by interacting with CXCR4 surface receptors. From Human immunodeficiency virus type 1 group M subtype B (isolate Lai) (HIV-1).
   8598..8778    +  LTR            5' LTR (truncated): truncated 5' long terminal repeat (LTR) from HIV-1
   8810..8921    +  polyA_signal   bGH poly(A) signal: bovine growth hormone polyadenylation signal
   9038..9059    +  promoter       SV40 promoter (fragment): SV40 enhancer and early promoter
   9080..9508    +  rep_origin     f1 ori (sequence partly withheld): f1 bacteriophage origin of replication; arrow indicates direction of (+) strand synthesis
   9522..9851    +  promoter       SV40 promoter: SV40 enhancer and early promoter
   9899..9946    +  promoter       EM7 promoter: synthetic bacterial promoter&nbsp
   9965..10339   +  CDS            BleoR: antibiotic-binding protein; Sh ble from Streptoalloteichus hindustanus; confers resistance to bleomycin, phleomycin, and Zeocin™
  10349..10474   +  CDS            ble (fragment): BLE_KLEPN - Experimental evidence at protein level: Swiss-Prot protein existence level 1. Binding protein with a strong affinity to the bleomycin family of antibiotics. Binds to CL990; an antimitotic-antibiotic compound. From Klebsiella pneumoniae.
  10469..10590   +  polyA_signal   SV40 poly(A) signal: SV40 polyadenylation signal
  10661..10683   -  protein_bind   lac operator (fragment): The lac repressor binds to the lac operator to inhibit transcription in E. coli. This inhibition can be relieved by adding lactose or isopropyl-β-D-thiogalactopyranoside (IPTG). lac repressor encoded by lacI
  10687..10717   -  promoter       lac promoter: promoter for the E. coli lac operon
  10732..10753   -  protein_bind   CAP binding site: CAP binding activates transcription in the presence of cAMP. E. coli catabolite activator protein
  10766..10858   -  CDS            lacI (fragment): lac repressor; lacI; The lac repressor binds to the lac operator to inhibit transcription in E. coli. This inhibition can be relieved by adding lactose or isopropyl-β-D-thiogalactopyranoside (IPTG).
  11041..11629   -  rep_origin     ori: high-copy-number ColE1/pMB1/pBR322/pUC origin of replication
  11800..12660   -  CDS            AmpR: β-lactamase; bla; confers resistance to ampicillin, carbenicillin, and related antibiotics
  12661..12765   -  promoter       AmpR promoter: bla
>Addgene plasmid #216098 | pRDA_816 | addgene full sequence | sequence record 431380 | Addgene NGS Result
GTCGACGGATCGGGAGATCTCCCGATCCCCTATGGTGCACTCTCAGTACAATCTGCTCTGATGCCGCATA
GTTAAGCCAGTATCTGCTCCCTGCTTGTGTGTTGGAGGTCGCTGAGTAGTGCGCGAGCAAAATTTAAGCT
ACAACAAGGCAAGGCTTGACCGACAATTGCATGAAGAATCTGCTTAGGGTTAGGCGTTTTGCGCTGCTTC
GCGATGTACGGGCCAGATATACGCGTTGACATTGATTATTGACTAGTTATTAATAGTAATCAATTACGGG
GTCATTAGTTCATAGCCCATATATGGAGTTCCGCGTTACATAACTTACGGTAAATGGCCCGCCTGGCTGA
CCGCCCAACGACCCCCGCCCATTGACGTCAATAATGACGTATGTTCCCATAGTAACGCCAATAGGGACTT
TCCATTGACGTCAATGGGTGGAGTATTTACGGTAAACTGCCCACTTGGCAGTACATCAAGTGTATCATAT
GCCAAGTACGCCCCCTATTGACGTCAATGACGGTAAATGGCCCGCCTGGCATTATGCCCAGTACATGACC
TTATGGGACTTTCCTACTTGGCAGTACATCTACGTATTAGTCATCGCTATTACCATGGTGATGCGGTTTT
GGCAGTACATCAATGGGCGTGGATAGCGGTTTGACTCACGGGGATTTCCAAGTCTCCACCCCATTGACGT
CAATGGGAGTTTGTTTTGGCACCAAAATCAACGGGACTTTCCAAAATGTCGTAACAACTCCGCCCCATTG
ACGCAAATGGGCGGTAGGCGTGTACGGTGGGAGGTCTATATAAGCAGCGCGTTTTGCCTGTACTGGGTCT
CTCTGGTTAGACCAGATCTGAGCCTGGGAGCTCTCTGGCTAACTAGGGAACCCACTGCTTAAGCCTCAAT
AAAGCTTGCCTTGAGTGCTTCAAGTAGTGTGTGCCCGTCTGTTGTGTGACTCTGGTAACTAGAGATCCCT
CAGACCCTTTTAGTCAGTGTGGAAAATCTCTAGCAGTGGCGCCCGAACAGGGACTTGAAAGCGAAAGGGA
AACCAGAGGAGCTCTCTCGACGCAGGACTCGGCTTGCTGAAGCGCGCACGGCAAGAGGCGAGGGGCGGCG
ACTGGTGAGTACGCCAAAAATTTTGACTAGCGGAGGCTAGAAGGAGAGAGATGGGTGCGAGAGCGTCAGT
ATTAAGCGGGGGAGAATTAGATCGCGATGGGAAAAAATTCGGTTAAGGCCAGGGGGAAAGAAAAAATATA
AATTAAAACATATAGTATGGGCAAGCAGGGAGCTAGAACGATTCGCAGTTAATCCTGGCCTGTTAGAAAC
ATCAGAAGGCTGTAGACAAATACTGGGACAGCTACAACCATCCCTTCAGACAGGATCAGAAGAACTTAGA
TCATTATATAATACAGTAGCAACCCTCTATTGTGTGCATCAAAGGATAGAGATAAAAGACACCAAGGAAG
CTTTAGACAAGATAGAGGAAGAGCAAAACAAAAGTAAGACCACCGCACAGCAAGCGGCCGCTGATCTTCA
GACCTGGAGGAGGAGATATGAGGGACAATTGGAGAAGTGAATTATATAAATATAAAGTAGTAAAAATTGA
ACCATTAGGAGTAGCACCCACCAAGGCAAAGAGAAGAGTGGTGCAGAGAGAAAAAAGAGCAGTGGGAATA
GGAGCTTTGTTCCTTGGGTTCTTGGGAGCAGCAGGAAGCACTATGGGCGCAGCGTCAATGACGCTGACGG
TACAGGCCAGACAATTATTGTCTGGTATAGTGCAGCAGCAGAACAATTTGCTGAGGGCTATTGAGGCGCA
ACAGCATCTGTTGCAACTCACAGTCTGGGGCATCAAGCAGCTCCAGGCAAGAATCCTGGCTGTGGAAAGA
TACCTAAAGGATCAACAGCTCCTGGGGATTTGGGGTTGCTCTGGAAAACTCATTTGCACCACTGCTGTGC
CTTGGAATGCTAGTTGGAGTAATAAATCTCTGGAACAGATTTGGAATCACACGACCTGGATGGAGTGGGA
CAGAGAAATTAACAATTACACAAGCTTAATACACTCCTTAATTGAAGAATCGCAAAACCAGCAAGAAAAG
AATGAACAAGAATTATTGGAATTAGATAAATGGGCAAGTTTGTGGAATTGGTTTAACATAACAAATTGGC
TGTGGTATATAAAATTATTCATAATGATAGTAGGAGGCTTGGTAGGTTTAAGAATAGTTTTTGCTGTACT
TTCTATAGTGAATAGAGTTAGGCAGGGATATTCACCATTATCGTTTCAGACCCACCTCCCAACCCCGAGG
GGACCCGACAGGCCCGAAGGAATAGAAGAAGAAGGTGGAGAGAGAGACAGAGACAGATCCATTCGATTAG
TGAACGGATCGGCACTGCGTGCGCCAATTCTGCAGACAAATGGCAGTATTCATCCACAATTTTAAAAGAA
AAGGGGGGATTGGGGGGTACAGTGCAGGGGAAAGAATAGTAGACATAATAGCAACAGACATACAAACTAA
AGAATTACAAAAACAAATTACAAAAATTCAAAATTTTCGGGTTTATTACAGGGACAGCAGAGATCCAGTT
TGGTTAATTAAGGTACCGGGCAGAGGTCTCGCTTTTTTCGAGACAACACGGGCAGAGCGCACATCGCCCA
CAGTCCCCGAGAAGTTGGGGGGAGGGGTCGGCAATTGAACGGGTGCCTAGAGAAGGTGGCGCGGGGTAAA
CTGGGAAAGTGATGTCGTGTACTGGCTCCGCCTTTTTCCCGAGGGTGGGGGAGAACCGTATATAAGTGCA
GTAGTCGCCGTGAACGTTCTTTTTCGCAACGGGTTTGCCGCCAGAACACAGAGGAGCCACCATGGCCAAA
CGGACAGCCGACGGAAGCGAGTTCGAGTCACCAAAGAAGAAGCGGAAAGTCGGCACCAGCAGCAGACTGG
AGGAGGAGCTGAGAAGAAGGCTGACCGAGCCACCAAGTGGAGGGTCTCCTGCCTCCAGACTCGAGGAAGA
GCTCAGAAGGAGACTCACCGAAGGGTCCCCAACATCTACTGAAGAATCTAGGCTCGAAGAGGAACTCAGG
AGGAGGCTCACAGAAGGCGGACCTTCCTCAGGAGCCCCTTCACGGCTGGAAGAAGAACTGCGGAGGCGCC
TCACTGAGCCATCTTCCACAGGGGGACCAGCCAGTCGCCTCGAAGAAGAGCTCAGGCGGAGACTGACAGA
GGGAGGGCCGAGCTCTGGCGCACCCGGCAGCACACAGTTCGAGGGCTTTACCAACCTGTATCAGGTGAGC
AAGACACTGCGGTTTGAGCTGATCCCACAGGGCAAGACCCTGAAGCACATCCAGGAGCAGGGCTTCATCG
AGGAGGACAAGGCCCGCAATGATCACTACAAGGAGCTGAAGCCCATCATCGATCGGATCTACAAGACCTA
TGCCGACCAGTGCCTGCAGCTGGTGCAGCTGGATTGGGAGAACCTGAGCGCCGCCATCGACTCCTATAGA
AAGGAGAAAACCGAGGAGACAAGGAACGCCCTGATCGAGGAGCAGGCCACATATCGCAATGCCATCCACG
ACTACTTCATCGGCCGGACAGACAACCTGACCGATGCCATCAATAAGAGACACGCCGAGATCTACAAGGG
CCTGTTCAAGGCCGAGCTGTTTAATGGCAAGGTGCTGAAGCAGCTGGGCACCGTGACCACAACCGAGCAC
GAGAACGCCCTGCTGCGGAGCTTCGACAAGTTTACAACCTACTTCTCCGGCTTTTATCGGAACAGGAAGA
ACGTGTTCAGCGCCGAGGATATCAGCACAGCCATCCCACACCGCATCGTGCAGGACAACTTCCCCAAGTT
TAAGGAGAATTGTCACATCTTCACACGCCTGATCACCGCCGTGCCCAGCCTGCGGGAGCACTTTGAGAAC
GTGAAGAAGGCCATCGGCATCTTCGTGAGCACCTCCATCGAGGAGGTGTTTTCCTTCCCTTTTTATAACC
AGCTGCTGACACAGACCCAGATCGACCTGTATAACCAGCTGCTGGGAGGAATCTCTCGGGAGGCAGGCAC
CGAGAAGATCAAGGGCCTGAACGAGGTGCTGAATCTGGCCATCCAGAAGAATGATGAGACAGCCCACATC
ATCGCCTCCCTGCCACACAGATTCATCCCCCTGTTTAAGCAGATCCTGTCCGATAGGAACACCCTGTCTT
TCATCCTGGAGGAGTTTAAGAGCGACGAGGAAGTGATCCAGTCCTTCTGCAAGTACAAGACACTGCTGAG
AAACGAGAACGTGCTGGAGACAGCCGAGGCCCTGTTTAACGAGCTGAACAGCATCGACCTGACACACATC
TTCATCAGCCACAAGAAGCTGGAGACAATCAGCAGCGCCCTGTGCGACCACTGGGATACACTGAGGAATG
CCCTGTATGAGCGGAGAATCTCCGAGCTGACAGGCAAGATCACCAAGTCTGCCAAGGAGAAGGTGCAGCG
CAGCCTGAAGCACGAGGATATCAACCTGCAGGAGATCATCTCTGCCGCAGGCAAGGAGCTGAGCGAGGCC
TTCAAGCAGAAAACCAGCGAGATCCTGTCCCACGCACACGCCGCCCTGGATCAGCCACTGCCTACAACCC
TGAAGAAGCAGGAGGAGAAGGAGATCCTGAAGTCTCAGCTGGACAGCCTGCTGGGCCTGTACCACCTGCT
GGACTGGTTTGCCGTGGATGAGTCCAACGAGGTGGACCCCGAGTTCTCTGCCCGGCTGACCGGCATCAAG
CTGGAGATGGAGCCTTCTCTGAGCTTCTACAACAAGGCCAGAAATTATGCCACCAAGAAGCCCTACTCCG
TGGAGAAGTTCAAGCTGAACTTTCAGATGCCTACACTGGCCCGCGGCTGGGACGTGAATCGGGAGAAGAA
CAATGGCGCCATCCTGTTTGTGAAGAACGGCCTGTACTATCTGGGCATCATGCCAAAGCAGAAGGGCAGG
TATAAGGCCCTGAGCTTCGAGCCCACAGAGAAAACCAGCGAGGGCTTTGATAAGATGTACTATGACTACT
TCCCTGATGCCGCCAAGATGATCCCAAAGTGCAGCACCCAGCTGAAGGCCGTGACAGCCCACTTTCAGAC
CCACACAACCCCCATCCTGCTGTCCAACAATTTCATCGAGCCTCTGGAGATCACAAAGGAGATCTACGAC
CTGAACAATCCTGAGAAGGAGCCAAAGAAGTTTCAGACAGCCTACGCCAAGAAAACCGGCGACCAGAAGG
GCTACAGAGAGGCCCTGTGCAAGTGGATCGACTTCACAAGGGATTTTCTGTCCAAGTATACCAAGACAAC
CTCTATCGATCTGTCTAGCCTGCGGCCATCCTCTCAGTATAAGGACCTGGGCGAGTACTATGCCGAGCTG
AATCCCCTGCTGTACCACATCAGCTTCCAGAGAATCGCCGAGAAGGAGATCATGGATGCCGTGGAGACAG
GCAAGCTGTACCTGTTCCAGATCTATAACAAGGACTTTGCCAAGGGCCACCACGGCAAGCCTAATCTGCA
CACACTGTATTGGACCGGCCTGTTTTCTCCAGAGAACCTGGCCAAGACAAGCATCAAGCTGAATGGCCAG
GCCGAGCTGTTCTACCGCCCTAAGTCCAGGATGAAGAGGATGGCACACCGGCTGGGAGAGAAGATGCTGA
ACAAGAAGCTGAAGGATCAGAAAACCCCAATCCCCGACACCCTGTACCAGGAGCTGTACGACTATGTGAA
TCACAGACTGTCCCACGACCTGTCTGATGAGGCCAGGGCCCTGCTGCCCAACGTGATCACCAAGGAGGTG
TCTCACGAGATCATCAAGGATAGGCGCTTTACCAGCGACAAGTTCTTTTTCCACGTGCCTATCACACTGA
ACTATCAGGCCGCCAATTCCCCATCTAAGTTCAACCAGAGGGTGAATGCCTACCTGAAGGAGCACCCCGA
GACACCTATCATCGGCATCGCCCGGGGCGAGAGAAACCTGATCTATATCACAGTGATCGACTCCACCGGC
AAGATCCTGGAGCAGCGGAGCCTGAACACCATCCAGCAGTTTGATTACCAGAAGAAGCTGGACAACAGGG
AGAAGGAGAGGGTGGCAGCAAGGCAGGCCTGGTCTGTGGTGGGCACAATCAAGGATCTGAAGCAGGGCTA
TCTGAGCCAGGTCATCCACGAGATCGTGGACCTGATGATCCACTACCAGGCCGTGGTGGTGCTGGAGAAC
CTGAATTTCGGCTTTAAGAGCAAGAGGACCGGCATCGCCGAGAAGGCCGTGTACCAGCAGTTCGAGAAGA
TGCTGATCGATAAGCTGAATTGCCTGGTGCTGAAGGACTATCCAGCAGAGAAAGTGGGAGGCGTGCTGAA
CCCATACCAGCTGACAGACCAGTTCACCTCCTTTGCCAAGATGGGCACCCAGTCTGGCTTCCTGTTTTAC
GTGCCTGCCCCATATACATCTAAGATCGATCCCCTGACCGGCTTCGTGGACCCCTTCGTGTGGAAAACCA
TCAAGAATCACGAGAGCCGCAAGCACTTCCTGGAGGGCTTCGACTTTCTGCACTACGACGTGAAAACCGG
CGACTTCATCCTGCACTTTAAGATGAACAGAAATCTGTCCTTCCAGAGGGGCCTGCCCGGCTTTATGCCT
GCATGGGATATCGTGTTCGAGAAGAACGAGACACAGTTTGACGCCAAGGGCACCCCTTTCATCGCCGGCA
AGAGAATCGTGCCAGTGATCGAGAATCACAGATTCACCGGCAGATACCGGGACCTGTATCCTGCCAACGA
GCTGATCGCCCTGCTGGAGGAGAAGGGCATCGTGTTCAGGGATGGCTCCAACATCCTGCCAAAGCTGCTG
GAGAATGACGATTCTCACGCCATCGACACCATGGTGGCCCTGATCCGCAGCGTGCTGCAGATGCGGAACT
CCAATGCCGCCACAGGCGAGGACTATATCAACAGCCCCGTGCGCGATCTGAATGGCGTGTGCTTCGACTC
CCGGTTTCAGAACCCAGAGTGGCCCATGGACGCCGATGCCAATGGCGCCTACCACATCGCCCTGAAGGGC
CAGCTGCTGCTGAATCACCTGAAGGAGAGCAAGGATCTGAAGCTGCAGAACGGCATCTCCAATCAGGACT
GGCTGGCCTACATCCAGGAGCTGCGCAACGGGTCCGGGAGCGGCGGGAGCGGAGGGAGCGACGCATTGGA
CGATTTTGATCTGGATATGCTGGGAAGTGACGCCCTCGATGATTTTGACCTTGACATGCTTGGTTCGGAT
GCCCTTGATGACTTTGACCTCGACATGCTCGGCAGTGACGCCCTTGATGATTTCGACCTGGACATGCTGA
GCGGAGGCTCCAAAAGGCCGGCGGCCACGAAAAAGGCCGGCCAGGCAAAAAAGAAAAAGGGAAGCGAGGG
CAGAGGAAGCCTTCTAACATGCGGTGACGTGGAGGAGAATCCCGGCCCTTCCGGGATGGCCAAGCCTTTG
TCTCAAGAAGAATCCACCCTCATTGAAAGAGCAACGGCTACAATCAACAGCATCCCCATCTCTGAGGACT
ACAGCGTCGCCAGCGCAGCTCTCTCTAGCGACGGCCGCATCTTCACTGGTGTCAATGTATATCATTTTAC
TGGGGGACCTTGTGCAGAACTCGTGGTGCTGGGCACTGCTGCTGCTGCGGCAGCTGGCAACCTGACTTGT
ATCGTCGCGATCGGAAATGAGAACAGGGGCATCTTGAGCCCCTGCGGACGGTGCCGACAGGTGCTTCTCG
ATCTGCATCCTGGGATCAAAGCCATAGTGAAGGACAGTGATGGACAGCCGACGGCAGTTGGGATTCGTGA
ATTGCTGCCCTCTGGTTATGTGTGGGAGGGCTAATAAATTCGAAAATCAACCTCTGGATTACAAAATTTG
TGAAAGATTGACTGGTATTCTTAACTATGTTGCTCCTTTTACGCTATGTGGATACGCTGCTTTAATGCCT
TTGTATCATGCTATTGCTTCCCGTATGGCTTTCATTTTCTCCTCCTTGTATAAATCCTGGTTGCTGTCTC
TTTATGAGGAGTTGTGGCCCGTTGTCAGGCAACGTGGCGTGGTGTGCACTGTGTTTGCTGACGCAACCCC
CACTGGTTGGGGCATTGCCACCACCTGTCAGCTCCTTTCCGGGACTTTCGCTTTCCCCCTCCCTATTGCC
ACGGCGGAACTCATCGCCGCCTGCCTTGCCCGCTGCTGGACAGGGGCTCGGCTGTTGGGCACTGACAATT
CCGTGGTGTTGTCGGGGAAATCATCGTCCTTTCCTTGGCTGCTCGCCTGTGTTGCCACCTGGATTCTGCG
CGGGACGTCCTTCTGCTACGTCCCTTCGGCCCTCAATCCAGCGGACCTTCCTTCCCGCGGCCTGCTGCCG
GCTCTGCGGCCTCTTCCGCGTCCTCGCCTTCGCCCTCAGACGAGTCGGATCTCCCTTTGGGCCGCCTCCC
CGCGTCGACTTTAAGACCAATGACTTACAAGGCAGCTGTAGATCTTAGCCACTTTTTAAAAGAAAAGGGG
GGACTGGAAGGGCTAATTCACTCCCAACGAAGATAAGATCTGCTTTTTGCTTGTACTGGGTCTCTCTGGT
TAGACCAGATCTGAGCCTGGGAGCTCTCTGGCTAACTAGGGAACCCACTGCTTAAGCCTCAATAAAGCTT
GCCTTGAGTGCTTCAAGTAGTGTGTGCCCGTCTGTTGTGTGACTCTGGTAACTAGAGATCCCTCAGACCC
TTTTAGTCAGTGTGGAAAATCTCTAGCAGGGCCCGTTTAAACCCGCTGATCAGCCTCGACTGTGCCTTCT
AGTTGCCAGCCATCTGTTGTTTGCCCCTCCCCCGTGCCTTCCTTGACCCTGGAAGGTGCCACTCCCACTG
TCCTTTCCTAATAAAATGAGGAAATTGCATCGCATTGTCTGAGTAGGTGTCATTCTATTCTGGGGGGTGG
GGTGGGGCAGGACAGCAAGGGGGAGGATTGGGAAGATAATAGCAGGCATGCTGGGGATGCGGTGGGCTCT
ATGGCTTCTGAGGCGGAAAGAACCAGCTGGGGCTCTAGGGGGTATCCCC
[124 nt withheld, positions 9080-9203]
C
[91 nt withheld, positions 9205-9295]
A
[49 nt withheld, positions 9297-9345]
CCTTTGACGTTGGAGTCCACGTTCTTT
[37 nt withheld, positions 9373-9409]
ACCCTATCTCGGTCTATTCTTTTGATTTATAAGGGATTTTGCCGATTTCGGCCTATTGGTTAAAAAATGA
GCTGATTTAACAAAAATTTAACGCGAATTAATTCTGTGGAATGTGTGTCAGTTAGGGTGTGGAAAGTCCC
CAGGCTCCCCAGCAGGCAGAAGTATGCAAAGCATGCATCTCAATTAGTCAGCAACCAGGTGTGGAAAGTC
CCCAGGCTCCCCAGCAGGCAGAAGTATGCAAAGCATGCATCTCAATTAGTCAGCAACCATAGTCCCGCCC
CTAACTCCGCCCATCCCGCCCCTAACTCCGCCCAGTTCCGCCCATTCTCCGCCCCATGGCTGACTAATTT
TTTTTATTTATGCAGAGGCCGAGGCCGCCTCTGCCTCTGAGCTATTCCAGAAGTAGTGAGGAGGCTTTTT
TGGAGGCCTAGGCTTTTGCAAAAAGCTCCCGGGAGCTTGTATATCCATTTTCGGATCTGATCAGCACGTG
TTGACAATTAATCATCGGCATAGTATATCGGCATAGTATAATACGACAAGGTGAGGAACTAAACCATGGC
CAAGTTGACCAGTGCCGTTCCGGTGCTCACCGCGCGCGACGTCGCCGGAGCGGTCGAGTTCTGGACCGAC
CGGCTCGGGTTCTCCCGGGACTTCGTGGAGGACGACTTCGCCGGTGTGGTCCGGGACGACGTGACCCTGT
TCATCAGCGCGGTCCAGGACCAGGTGGTGCCGGACAACACCCTGGCCTGGGTGTGGGTGCGCGGCCTGGA
CGAGCTGTACGCCGAGTGGTCGGAGGTCGTGTCCACGAACTTCCGGGACGCCTCCGGGCCGGCCATGACC
GAGATCGGCGAGCAGCCGTGGGGGCGGGAGTTCGCCCTGCGCGACCCGGCCGGCAACTGCGTGCACTTCG
TGGCCGAGGAGCAGGACTGACACGTGCTACGAGATTTCGATTCCACCGCCGCCTTCTATGAAAGGTTGGG
CTTCGGAATCGTTTTCCGGGACGCCGGCTGGATGATCCTCCAGCGCGGGGATCTCATGCTGGAGTTCTTC
GCCCACCCCAACTTGTTTATTGCAGCTTATAATGGTTACAAATAAAGCAATAGCATCACAAATTTCACAA
ATAAAGCATTTTTTTCACTGCATTCTAGTTGTGGTTTGTCCAAACTCATCAATGTATCTTATCATGTCTG
TATACCGTCGACCTCTAGCTAGAGCTTGGCGTAATCATGGTCATAGCTGTTTCCTGTGTGAAATTGTTAT
CCGCTCACAATTCCACACAACATACGAGCCGGAAGCATAAAGTGTAAAGCCTGGGGTGCCTAATGAGTGA
GCTAACTCACATTAATTGCGTTGCGCTCACTGCCCGCTTTCCAGTCGGGAAACCTGTCGTGCCAGCTGCA
TTAATGAATCGGCCAACGCGCGGGGAGAGGCGGTTTGCGTATTGGGCGCTCTTCCGCTTCCTCGCTCACT
GACTCGCTGCGCTCGGTCGTTCGGCTGCGGCGAGCGGTATCAGCTCACTCAAAGGCGGTAATACGGTTAT
CCACAGAATCAGGGGATAACGCAGGAAAGAACATGTGAGCAAAAGGCCAGCAAAAGGCCAGGAACCGTAA
AAAGGCCGCGTTGCTGGCGTTTTTCCATAGGCTCCGCCCCCCTGACGAGCATCACAAAAATCGACGCTCA
AGTCAGAGGTGGCGAAACCCGACAGGACTATAAAGATACCAGGCGTTTCCCCCTGGAAGCTCCCTCGTGC
GCTCTCCTGTTCCGACCCTGCCGCTTACCGGATACCTGTCCGCCTTTCTCCCTTCGGGAAGCGTGGCGCT
TTCTCATAGCTCACGCTGTAGGTATCTCAGTTCGGTGTAGGTCGTTCGCTCCAAGCTGGGCTGTGTGCAC
GAACCCCCCGTTCAGCCCGACCGCTGCGCCTTATCCGGTAACTATCGTCTTGAGTCCAACCCGGTAAGAC
ACGACTTATCGCCACTGGCAGCAGCCACTGGTAACAGGATTAGCAGAGCGAGGTATGTAGGCGGTGCTAC
AGAGTTCTTGAAGTGGTGGCCTAACTACGGCTACACTAGAAGAACAGTATTTGGTATCTGCGCTCTGCTG
AAGCCAGTTACCTTCGGAAAAAGAGTTGGTAGCTCTTGATCCGGCAAACAAACCACCGCTGGTAGCGGTG
GTTTTTTTGTTTGCAAGCAGCAGATTACGCGCAGAAAAAAAGGATCTCAAGAAGATCCTTTGATCTTTTC
TACGGGGTCTGACGCTCAGTGGAACGAAAACTCACGTTAAGGGATTTTGGTCATGAGATTATCAAAAAGG
ATCTTCACCTAGATCCTTTTAAATTAAAAATGAAGTTTTAAATCAATCTAAAGTATATATGAGTAAACTT
GGTCTGACAGTTACCAATGCTTAATCAGTGAGGCACCTATCTCAGCGATCTGTCTATTTCGTTCATCCAT
AGTTGCCTGACTCCCCGTCGTGTAGATAACTACGATACGGGAGGGCTTACCATCTGGCCCCAGTGCTGCA
ATGATACCGCGAGACCCACGCTCACCGGCTCCAGATTTATCAGCAATAAACCAGCCAGCCGGAAGGGCCG
AGCGCAGAAGTGGTCCTGCAACTTTATCCGCCTCCATCCAGTCTATTAATTGTTGCCGGGAAGCTAGAGT
AAGTAGTTCGCCAGTTAATAGTTTGCGCAACGTTGTTGCCATTGCTACAGGCATCGTGGTGTCACGCTCG
TCGTTTGGTATGGCTTCATTCAGCTCCGGTTCCCAACGATCAAGGCGAGTTACATGATCCCCCATGTTGT
GCAAAAAAGCGGTTAGCTCCTTCGGTCCTCCGATCGTTGTCAGAAGTAAGTTGGCCGCAGTGTTATCACT
CATGGTTATGGCAGCACTGCATAATTCTCTTACTGTCATGCCATCCGTAAGATGCTTTTCTGTGACTGGT
GAGTACTCAACCAAGTCATTCTGAGAATAGTGTATGCGGCGACCGAGTTGCTCTTGCCCGGCGTCAATAC
GGGATAATACCGCGCCACATAGCAGAACTTTAAAAGTGCTCATCATTGGAAAACGTTCTTCGGGGCGAAA
ACTCTCAAGGATCTTACCGCTGTTGAGATCCAGTTCGATGTAACCCACTCGTGCACCCAACTGATCTTCA
GCATCTTTTACTTTCACCAGCGTTTCTGGGTGAGCAAAAACAGGAAGGCAAAATGCCGCAAAAAAGGGAA
TAAGGGCGACACGGAAATGTTGAATACTCATACTCTTCCTTTTTCAATATTATTGAAGCATTTATCAGGG
TTATTGTCTCATGAGCGGATACATATTTGAATGTATTTAGAAAAATAAACAAATAGGGGTTCCGCGCACA
TTTCCCCGAAAAGTGCCACCTGAC
